Addgene plasmid #89572: pEF6 rglut1 HA complete
Purpose: rglut1 HA complete
Depositing lab: Jeffrey Rathmell. Publication: Cytokine stimulation promotes glucose uptake via phosphatidylinositol-3 kinase/Akt regulation of Glut1 activity and trafficking. Wieman HL, Wofford JA, Rathmell JC. Mol Biol Cell. 2007 Apr;18(4):1437-46. Epub 2007 Feb 14. 10.1091/mbc.e06-07-0593 PubMed 17301289.
Backbone
  Vector backbone: pEF6
  Vector type: Mammalian Expression
  Selectable markers: Neomycin (select with G418)
Growth in bacteria
  Bacterial resistance: Ampicillin, 100 μg/mL
  Growth temperature: 37°C
  Growth strain: DH5alpha
  Copy number: Unknown
Gene/Insert
  Gene/Insert name: pEF6 rglut1 HA complete
  Species: R. norvegicus (rat)
  Entrez Gene: Slc2a1 (a.k.a. GLUTB, GTG1, Glut1, Gtg3, RATGTG1)
  Promoter: EF-1α
  Tag / fusion protein: rglut1 HA complete (N terminal on insert); V5-His A, B, C (N terminal on insert)
  Cloning method: Unknown
  Sequencing primers: 5′ TAATACGACTCACTATAGGG
Terms and licenses: Academic/Nonprofit Terms; Industry Terms: Not Available to Industry
How to cite: pEF6 rglut1 HA complete was a gift from Jeffrey Rathmell (Addgene plasmid # 89572 ; http://n2t.net/addgene:89572 ; RRID:Addgene_89572)
