[The description below was written by a language model from this plasmid's Addgene catalogue record and pLannotate feature annotations shown in this document.]
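Description:
pEF6 rglut1 HA complete is a mammalian expression plasmid built on the pEF6 backbone that carries the rat glucose transporter Glut1 (Slc2a1) under the strong constitutive human EF-1α promoter. A T7 promoter sits between the EF-1α promoter and the coding sequence, allowing in vitro transcription and serving as a sequencing primer site, and transcripts are terminated by the bovine growth hormone polyadenylation signal. The name and catalogue entry indicate an HA epitope-tagged Glut1. No separate HA feature is annotated in the sequence, so its position cannot be determined from the record, although the annotated Slc2a1 reading frame may contain it. A V5 epitope from the backbone lies downstream of the Glut1 coding sequence, whereas the catalogue lists the V5-His tag as N-terminal. The record does not show whether the V5 tag is translated in frame with the insert.

In bacteria the 7.3 kb plasmid is maintained through a high-copy ColE1/pUC-type origin and selected with ampicillin via β-lactamase. An f1 origin is also present for single-stranded DNA production. For mammalian selection, the catalogue lists neomycin/G418, but the sequenced plasmid instead shows a blasticidin S deaminase gene driven by tandem SV40 early and EM7 promoters and followed by an SV40 polyadenylation signal. No neomycin resistance gene is annotated, so blasticidin appears to be the relevant marker. The remaining short annotated fragments (bleomycin resistance, lacI, CMV enhancer, SV40 small t antigen) appear to be backbone remnants.

The associated publication concerns cytokine and PI3K/Akt regulation of Glut1 activity and trafficking, which suggests the construct is used to express an epitope-tagged transporter that can be followed in mammalian cells.
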