Features (pLannotate 1.2.2; 23 found; start..end, strand, type, name):
      1..1179    +  promoter       EF-1α promoter: strong constitutive promoter for human elongation factor EF-1α
   1196..1214    +  promoter       T7 promoter: promoter for bacteriophage T7 RNA polymerase
   1262..2797    +  CDS            Slc2a1: GTR1_RAT - Also known as Glut1 From Rattus norvegicus (Rat).
   2873..2914    +  CDS            V5 tag: epitope tag from simian virus 5
   2970..3194    +  polyA_signal   bGH poly(A) signal: bovine growth hormone polyadenylation signal
   3198..3219    +  promoter       SV40 promoter (fragment): SV40 enhancer and early promoter
   3240..3668    +  rep_origin     f1 ori (sequence partly withheld): f1 bacteriophage origin of replication; arrow indicates direction of (+) strand synthesis
   3682..4011    +  promoter       SV40 promoter: SV40 enhancer and early promoter
   4059..4106    +  promoter       EM7 promoter: synthetic bacterial promoter&nbsp
   4125..4523    +  CDS            BSD: blasticidin S deaminase; Aspergillus terreus BSD; confers resistance to blasticidin
   4524..4551    +  CDS            BleoR (fragment): antibiotic-binding protein; Sh ble from Streptoalloteichus hindustanus; confers resistance to bleomycin, phleomycin, and Zeocin™
   4561..4686    +  CDS            ble (fragment): BLE_KLEPN - Experimental evidence at protein level: Swiss-Prot protein existence level 1. Binding protein with a strong affinity to the bleomycin family of antibiotics. Binds to CL990; an antimitotic-antibiotic compound. From Klebsiella pneumoniae.
   4681..4802    +  polyA_signal   SV40 poly(A) signal: SV40 polyadenylation signal
   4875..4891    -  protein_bind   lac operator: The lac repressor binds to the lac operator to inhibit transcription in E. coli. This inhibition can be relieved by adding lactose or isopropyl-β-D-thiogalactopyranoside (IPTG). lac repressor encoded by lacI
   4899..4929    -  promoter       lac promoter: promoter for the E. coli lac operon
   4944..4965    -  protein_bind   CAP binding site: CAP binding activates transcription in the presence of cAMP. E. coli catabolite activator protein
   4978..5070    -  CDS            lacI (fragment): lac repressor; lacI; The lac repressor binds to the lac operator to inhibit transcription in E. coli. This inhibition can be relieved by adding lactose or isopropyl-β-D-thiogalactopyranoside (IPTG).
   5242..5830    -  rep_origin     ori: high-copy-number ColE1/pMB1/pBR322/pUC origin of replication
   6001..6861    -  CDS            AmpR: β-lactamase; bla; confers resistance to ampicillin, carbenicillin, and related antibiotics
   6862..6966    -  promoter       AmpR promoter: bla
   7025..7077    -  misc_feature   bom (fragment): basis of mobility region from pBR322
   7232..7250    +  enhancer       CMV enhancer (fragment): human cytomegalovirus immediate early enhancer
   7275..7341    +  CDS            small t antigen (fragment): SV40 (simian virus 40) small t antigen
>Addgene plasmid #89572 | pEF6 rglut1 HA complete | addgene full sequence | sequence record 177980 | Addgene NGS Result
GGCTCCGGTGCCCGTCAGTGGGCAGAGCGCACATCGCCCACAGTCCCCGAGAAGTTGGGGGGAGGGGTCG
GCAATTGAACCGGTGCCTAGAGAAGGTGGCGCGGGGTAAACTGGGAAAGTGATGTCGTGTACTGGCTCCG
CCTTTTTCCCGAGGGTGGGGGAGAACCGTATATAAGTGCAGTAGTCGCCGTGAACGTTCTTTTTCGCAAC
GGGTTTGCCGCCAGAACACAGGTAAGTGCCGTGTGTGGTTCCCGCGGGCCTGGCCTCTTTACGGGTTATG
GCCCTTGCGTGCCTTGAATTACTTCCACCTGGCTGCAGTACGTGATTCTTGATCCCGAGCTTCGGGTTGG
AAGTGGGTGGGAGAGTTCGAGGCCTTGCGCTTAAGGAGCCCCTTCGCCTCGTGCTTGAGTTGAGGCCTGG
CCTGGGCGCTGGGGCCGCCGCGTGCGAATCTGGTGGCACCTTCGCGCCTGTCTCGCTGCTTTCGATAAGT
CTCTAGCCATTTAAAATTTTTGATGACCTGCTGCGACGCTTTTTTTCTGGCAAGATAGTCTTGTAAATGC
GGGCCAAGATCTGCACACTGGTATTTCGGTTTTTGGGGCCGCGGGCGGCGACGGGGCCCGTGCGTCCCAG
CGCACATGTTCGGCGAGGCGGGGCCTGCGAGCGCGGCCACCGAGAATCGGACGGGGGTAGTCTCAAGCTG
GCCGGCCTGCTCTGGTGCCTGGCCTCGCGCCGCCGTGTATCGCCCCGCCCTGGGCGGCAAGGCTGGCCCG
GTCGGCACCAGTTGCGTGAGCGGAAAGATGGCCGCTTCCCGGCCCTGCTGCAGGGAGCTCAAAATGGAGG
ACGCGGCGCTCGGGAGAGCGGGCGGGTGAGTCACCCACACAAAGGAAAAGGGCCTTTCCGTCCTCAGCCG
TCGCTTCATGTGACTCCACGGAGTACCGGGCGCCGTCCAGGCACCTCGATTAGTTCTCGAGCTTTTGGAG
TACGTCGTCTTTAGGTTGGGGGGAGGGGTTTTATGCGATGGAGTTTCCCCACACTGAGTGGGTGGAGACT
GAAGTTAGGCCAGCTTGGCACTTGATGTAATTCTCCTTGGAATTTGCCCTTTTTGAGTTTGGATCTTGGT
TCATTCTCAAGCCTCAGACAGTGGTTCAAAGTTTTTTTCTTCCATTTCAGGTGTCGTGAGGAATTAGCTT
GGTACTAATACGACTCACTATAGGGAGACCCAAGCTGGCTAGGTAAGCTTGGTACCGAGCGCAGCGCGGC
CATGGAGCCCAGCAGCAAGAAGGTGACGGGCCGCCTTATGTTGGCCGTGGGAGGGGCAGTGCTCGGATCC
CTGCAGTTCGGCTATAACACCGGTGTCATCAACGCCCCCCAGAAGGTAATTGAGGAGTTCTACAATCAAA
CATGGAACCACCGCTATGGAGAGTCCTATCCTTATGACGTTCCTGACTATGCAGCTAGCTATCCTTATGA
CGTTCCTGACTATGCAATCCCATCCACCACACTCACCACACTCTGGTCTCTCTCCGTGGCCATCTTCTCT
GTCGGGGGCATGATTGGTTCCTTCTCTGTGGGCCTCTTTGTTAATCGCTTTGGCAGGCGGAACTCCATGC
TGATGATGAACCTGTTGGCCTTTGTGTCTGCCGTGCTTATGGGTTTCTCCAAACTGGGCAAGTCCTTTGA
GATGCTGATCCTGGGCCGCTTCATCATTGGAGTGTACTGTGGCCTGACCACCGGCTTTGTGCCCATGTAT
GTGGGGGAGGTGTCACCCACAGCTCTTCGTGGAGCCCTGGGCACCCTGCACCAGCTGGGCATCGTCGTTG
GGATCCTTATTGCCCAGGTGTTCGGCTTAGACTCCATCATGGGCAATGCAGACTTGTGGCCTCTACTGCT
CAGTGTCATCTTCATCCCAGCCCTGCTACAGTGTATCCTGTTGCCCTTCTGCCCTGAGAGCCCCCGCTTC
CTGCTCATCAATCGTAACGAGGAGAACCGGGCCAAGAGTGTGCTGAAAAAGCTTCGAGGGACAGCCGATG
TGACCCGAGACCTGCAGGAGATGAAAGAAGAGGGTCGGCAGATGATGCGGGAGAAGAAGGTCACCATCTT
GGAGCTGTTCCGCTCACCCGCCTACCGCCAGCCCATCCTCATCGCCGTGGTGCTGCAGCTGTCCCAGCAG
CTGTCGGGCATCAATGCTGTGTTCTACTACTCAACGAGCATCTTCGAGAAGGCAGGTGTGCAGCAGCCTG
TGTATGCCACCATCGGCTCGGGTATCGTCAACACGGCCTTCACTGTGGTGTCGCTGTTCGTCGTGGAGCG
AGCTGGCCGTCGGACCCTGCACCTCATTGGTCTGGCTGGCATGGCGGGCTGTGCTGTGCTCATGACCATC
GCCCTGGCCCTGCTGGAGCAGCTGCCCTGGATGTCCTATCTGAGTATCGTGGCCATCTTTGGCTTTGTGG
CCTTCTTTGAAGTAGGCCCTGGTCCTATTCCATGGTTCATTGTGGCCGAGCTGTTCAGCCAGGGGCCCCG
ACCTGCTGCTGTTGCTGTGGCTGGCTTCTCTAACTGGACCTCAAACTTCATCGTGGGCATGTGCTTCCAA
TATGTGGAGCAACTGTGTGGCCCCTACGTCTTCATCATCTTCACGGTGCTGCTGGTACTCTTCTTCATCT
TCACCTACTTCAAAGTTCCTGAGACCAAAGGCCGGACCTTCGATGAGATCGCTTCCGGCTTCCGGCAGGG
GGGTGCCAGCCAGAGCGACAAGACACCTGAGGAGCTCTTCCACCCTCTGGGGGCTGACTCCCAAGTGTGA
GGAGCCAAGGGCAATTCTGCAGATATCCAGCACAGTGGCGGCCGCTCGAGTCTAGAGGGCCCGCGGTTCG
AAGGTAAGCCTATCCCTAACCCTCTCCTCGGTCTCGATTCTACGCGTACCGGTCATCATCACCATCACCA
TTGAGTTTAAACCCGCTGATCAGCCTCGACTGTGCCTTCTAGTTGCCAGCCATCTGTTGTTTGCCCCTCC
CCCGTGCCTTCCTTGACCCTGGAAGGTGCCACTCCCACTGTCCTTTCCTAATAAAATGAGGAAATTGCAT
CGCATTGTCTGAGTAGGTGTCATTCTATTCTGGGGGGTGGGGTGGGGCAGGACAGCAAGGGGGAGGATTG
GGAAGACAATAGCAGGCATGCTGGGGATGCGGTGGGCTCTATGGCTTCTGAGGCGGAAAGAACCAGCTGG
GGCTCTAGGGGGTATCCCC
[124 nt withheld, positions 3240-3363]
C
[91 nt withheld, positions 3365-3455]
A
[49 nt withheld, positions 3457-3505]
CCTTTGACGTTGGAGTCCACGTTCTTT
[37 nt withheld, positions 3533-3569]
ACCCTATCTCGGTCTATTCTTTTGATTTATAAGGGATTTTGCCGATTTCGGCCTATTGGTTAAAAAATGA
GCTGATTTAACAAAAATTTAACGCGAATTAATTCTGTGGAATGTGTGTCAGTTAGGGTGTGGAAAGTCCC
CAGGCTCCCCAGCAGGCAGAAGTATGCAAAGCATGCATCTCAATTAGTCAGCAACCAGGTGTGGAAAGTC
CCCAGGCTCCCCAGCAGGCAGAAGTATGCAAAGCATGCATCTCAATTAGTCAGCAACCATAGTCCCGCCC
CTAACTCCGCCCATCCCGCCCCTAACTCCGCCCAGTTCCGCCCATTCTCCGCCCCATGGCTGACTAATTT
TTTTTATTTATGCAGAGGCCGAGGCCGCCTCTGCCTCTGAGCTATTCCAGAAGTAGTGAGGAGGCTTTTT
TGGAGGCCTAGGCTTTTGCAAAAAGCTCCCGGGAGCTTGTATATCCATTTTCGGATCTGATCAGCACGTG
TTGACAATTAATCATCGGCATAGTATATCGGCATAGTATAATACGACAAGGTGAGGAACTAAACCATGGC
CAAGCCTTTGTCTCAAGAAGAATCCACCCTCATTGAAAGAGCAACGGCTACAATCAACAGCATCCCCATC
TCTGAAGACTACAGCGTCGCCAGCGCAGCTCTCTCTAGCGACGGCCGCATCTTCACTGGTGTCAATGTAT
ATCATTTTACTGGGGGACCTTGTGCAGAACTCGTGGTGCTGGGCACTGCTGCTGCTGCGGCAGCTGGCAA
CCTGACTTGTATCGTCGCGATCGGAAATGAGAACAGGGGCATCTTGAGCCCCTGCGGACGGTGCCGACAG
GTGCTTCTCGATCTGCATCCTGGGATCAAAGCCATAGTGAAGGACAGTGATGGACAGCCGACGGCAGTTG
GGATTCGTGAATTGCTGCCCTCTGGTTATGTGTGGGAGGGCTAAGCACTTCGTGGCCGAGGAGCAGGACT
GACACGTGCTACGAGATTTCGATTCCACCGCCGCCTTCTATGAAAGGTTGGGCTTCGGAATCGTTTTCCG
GGACGCCGGCTGGATGATCCTCCAGCGCGGGGATCTCATGCTGGAGTTCTTCGCCCACCCCAACTTGTTT
ATTGCAGCTTATAATGGTTACAAATAAAGCAATAGCATCACAAATTTCACAAATAAAGCATTTTTTTCAC
TGCATTCTAGTTGTGGTTTGTCCAAACTCATCAATGTATCTTATCATGTCTGTATACCGTCGACCTCTAG
CTAGAGCTTGGCGTAATCATGGTCATAGCTGTTTCCTGTGTGAAATTGTTATCCGCTCACAATTCCACAC
AACATACGAGCCGGAAGCATAAAGTGTAAAGCCTGGGGTGCCTAATGAGTGAGCTAACTCACATTAATTG
CGTTGCGCTCACTGCCCGCTTTCCAGTCGGGAAACCTGTCGTGCCAGCTGCATTAATGAATCGGCCAACG
CGCGGGGAGAGGCGGTTTGCGTATTGGGCGCTCTTCCGCTTCCTCGCTCACTGACTCGCTGCGCTCGGTC
GTTCGGCTGCGGCGAGCGGTATCAGCTCACTCAAAGGCGGTAATACGGTTATCCACAGAATCAGGGGATA
ACGCAGGAAAGAACATGTGAGCAAAAGGCCAGGAACCGTAAAAAGGCCGCGTTGCTGGCGTTTTTCCATA
GGCTCCGCCCCCCTGACGAGCATCACAAAAATCGACGCTCAAGTCAGAGGTGGCGAAACCCGACAGGACT
ATAAAGATACCAGGCGTTTCCCCCTGGAAGCTCCCTCGTGCGCTCTCCTGTTCCGACCCTGCCGCTTACC
GGATACCTGTCCGCCTTTCTCCCTTCGGGAAGCGTGGCGCTTTCTCATAGCTCACGCTGTAGGTATCTCA
GTTCGGTGTAGGTCGTTCGCTCCAAGCTGGGCTGTGTGCACGAACCCCCCGTTCAGCCCGACCGCTGCGC
CTTATCCGGTAACTATCGTCTTGAGTCCAACCCGGTAAGACACGACTTATCGCCACTGGCAGCAGCCACT
GGTAACAGGATTAGCAGAGCGAGGTATGTAGGCGGTGCTACAGAGTTCTTGAAGTGGTGGCCTAACTACG
GCTACACTAGAAGAACAGTATTTGGTATCTGCGCTCTGCTGAAGCCAGTTACCTTCGGAAAAAGAGTTGG
TAGCTCTTGATCCGGCAAACAAACCACCGCTGGTAGCGGTGGTTTTTTTGTTTGCAAGCAGCAGATTACG
CGCAGAAAAAAAGGATCTCAAGAAGATCCTTTGATCTTTTCTACGGGGTCTGACGCTCAGTGGAACGAAA
ACTCACGTTAAGGGATTTTGGTCATGAGATTATCAAAAAGGATCTTCACCTAGATCCTTTTAAATTAAAA
ATGAAGTTTTAAATCAATCTAAAGTATATATGAGTAAACTTGGTCTGACAGTTACCAATGCTTAATCAGT
GAGGCACCTATCTCAGCGATCTGTCTATTTCGTTCATCCATAGTTGCCTGACTCCCCGTCGTGTAGATAA
CTACGATACGGGAGGGCTTACCATCTGGCCCCAGTGCTGCAATGATACCGCGAGACCCACGCTCACCGGC
TCCAGATTTATCAGCAATAAACCAGCCAGCCGGAAGGGCCGAGCGCAGAAGTGGTCCTGCAACTTTATCC
GCCTCCATCCAGTCTATTAATTGTTGCCGGGAAGCTAGAGTAAGTAGTTCGCCAGTTAATAGTTTGCGCA
ACGTTGTTGCCATTGCTACAGGCATCGTGGTGTCACGCTCGTCGTTTGGTATGGCTTCATTCAGCTCCGG
TTCCCAACGATCAAGGCGAGTTACATGATCCCCCATGTTGTGCAAAAAAGCGGTTAGCTCCTTCGGTCCT
CCGATCGTTGTCAGAAGTAAGTTGGCCGCAGTGTTATCACTCATGGTTATGGCAGCACTGCATAATTCTC
TTACTGTCATGCCATCCGTAAGATGCTTTTCTGTGACTGGTGAGTACTCAACCAAGTCATTCTGAGAATA
GTGTATGCGGCGACCGAGTTGCTCTTGCCCGGCGTCAATACGGGATAATACCGCGCCACATAGCAGAACT
TTAAAAGTGCTCATCATTGGAAAACGTTCTTCGGGGCGAAAACTCTCAAGGATCTTACCGCTGTTGAGAT
CCAGTTCGATGTAACCCACTCGTGCACCCAACTGATCTTCAGCATCTTTTACTTTCACCAGCGTTTCTGG
GTGAGCAAAAACAGGAAGGCAAAATGCCGCAAAAAAGGGAATAAGGGCGACACGGAAATGTTGAATACTC
ATACTCTTCCTTTTTCAATATTATTGAAGCATTTATCAGGGTTATTGTCTCATGAGCGGATACATATTTG
AATGTATTTAGAAAAATAAACAAATAGGGGTTCCGCGCACATTTCCCCGAAAAGTGCCACCTGACGTCGA
CGGATCGGGAGATCTCCCGATCCCCTATGGTGCACTCTCAGTACAATCTGCTCTGATGCCGCATAGTTAA
GCCAGTATCTGCTCCCTGCTTGTGTGTTGGAGGTCGCTGAGTAGTGCGCGAGCAAAATTTAAGCTACAAC
AAGGCAAGGCTTGACCGACAATTGCATGAAGAATCTGCTTAGGGTTAGGCGTTTTGCGCTGCTTCGCGAT
GTACGGGCCAGATATACGCGTTGACATTGATTATTGACTAGGCTTTTGCAAAAAGCTTTGCAAAGATGGA
TAAAGTTTTAAACAGAGAGGAATCTTTGCAGCTAATGGACCTTCTAGGTCTTGAAAGGAGTGGGAATT
